>Addgene plasmid #23675 | pDONR223-XRCC6BP1 | depositor partial sequence | sequence record 11196 | Author sequence
ATGGCGGGAGCTCCGGACGAGCGCCGGCGGGGCCCCGCGGCAGGGGAGCAGCTGCAGCAGCAACACGTCT
CTTGCCAGGTCTTCCCCGAGCGTCTGGCCCAGGGGAATCCCCAGCAAGGGTTCTTCTCCAGCTTCTTCAC
CAGCAACCAGAAGTGCCAGCTTAGGCTCCTGAAGACGCTGGAGACAAATCCATATGTCAAACTTCTGCTT
GATGCTATGAAACACTCAGGTTGTGCTGTTAACAAAGATAGACACTTTTCTTGCGAAGACTGTAATGGAA
ATGTCAGTGGAGGTTTTGATGCTTCAACATCTCAGATAGTTTTGTGCCAGAATAATATCCATAATCAGGC
CCATATGAACAGAGTGGTCACACACGAGCTTATTCATGCATTTGATCATTGTCGTGCCCATGTCGACTGG
TTCACCAACATCAGACATTTGGCGTGCTCAGAGGTTCGAGCTGCTAACCTTAGTGGAGACTGCTCACTTG
TCAATGAAATATTCAGGTTACATTTTGGATTAAAACAACACCACCAGACTTGTGTGCGAGACAGAGCCAC
TCTTTCTATCCTGGCTGTTAGGAATATCAGCAAAGAAGTAGCTAAAAAGGCTGTTGATGAAGTTTTTGAA
TCTTGTTTCAATGACCATGAACCTTTTGGAAGGATCCCACATAACAAGACTTATGCAAGATATGCTCACA
GAGACTTTGAAAACCGTGATCGGTATTATTCAAATATATGA
