>Addgene plasmid #23675 | pDONR223-XRCC6BP1 | addgene partial sequence | sequence record 29534 | 23675 with M13pUC-fwd
AATGATTTTATTTTGACTGATAGTGACCTGTTCGTTGCAACAAATTGATGAGCAATGCTTTTTTATAATG
CCAACTTTGTACAAAAAAGTTGGCATGGCGGGAGTTCCGGACGAGCGCCGGCGGGGCCCCGCGGCAGGGG
AGCAGCTGCAGCAGCAACACGTCTCTTGCCAGGTCTTCCCCGAGCGTCTGGCCCAGGGGAATCCCCAGCA
AGGGTTCTTCTCCAGCTTCTTCACCAGCAACCAGAAGTGCCAGCTTAGGCTCCTGAAGACGCTGGAGACA
AATCCATATGTCAAACTTCTGCTTGATGCTATGAAACACTCAGGTTGTGCTGTTAACAAAGATAGACACT
TTTCTTGCGAAGACTGTAATGGAAATGTCAGTGGAGGTTTTGATGCTTCAACATCTCAGATAGTTTTGTG
CCAGAATAATATCCATAATCAGGCCCATATGAACAGAGTGGTCACACACGAGCTTATTCATGCATTTGAT
CATTGTCGTGCCCATGTCGACTGGTTCACCAACATCAGACATTTGGCGTGCTCAGAGGTTCGAGCTGCTA
ACCTTAGTGGAGACTGCTCACTTGTCAATGAAATATTCAGGTTACATTTTGGATTAAAACAACACCACCA
GACTTGTGTGCGAGACAGAGCCACTCTTTCTATCCTGGCTGTTA
