[The description below was written by a language model from this plasmid's Addgene catalogue record.]
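Description:
pDONR223-XRCC6BP1 is a Gateway entry clone built on the pDONR223 donor vector backbone (about 5 kb without insert) and carrying the human XRCC6BP1 open reading frame, which encodes XRCC6 binding protein 1, also known as KUB3. The plasmid is a high-copy construct maintained in standard E. coli cloning strains under spectinomycin selection. The insert is 741 bp, was introduced by Gateway recombination, and is recorded as carrying an A4V substitution relative to the reference protein. No feature table accompanies the record, so the exact positions of the recombination sites, origin and resistance cassette are not given. As an entry clone derived from a pDONR vector, the ORF would be expected to sit between attL-type recombination sites, and M13 forward and reverse primer sites flanking the insert are listed for sequencing.

The ORF has deliberately been cloned without a stop codon. This "open" configuration lets it be transferred by an LR recombination reaction into a destination vector that supplies a C-terminal epitope tag and a downstream stop codon in frame. The entry clone is not meant for direct transfection, and the record lists no promoter driving the insert. It serves instead as a shuttle source for making expression constructs. The depositors point to a set of companion lentiviral destination vectors (the pLX301 to pLX304 series) for expressing such ORFs in mammalian cells. The clone belongs to a larger human ORF collection, which the associated publication used to study resistance to RAF inhibition through reactivation of the MAP kinase pathway.
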