Addgene plasmid #23675: pDONR223-XRCC6BP1
Depositing lab: William Hahn & David Root. Depositing organization: Dana-Farber Cancer Institute. Publication: COT drives resistance to RAF inhibition through MAP kinase pathway reactivation. Johannessen CM, Boehm JS, Kim SY, Thomas SR, Wardwell L, Johnson LA, Emery CM, Stransky N, Cogdill AP, Barretina J, Caponigro G, Hieronymus H, Murray RR, Salehi-Ashtiani K, Hill DE, Vidal M, Zhao JJ, Yang X, Alkan O, Kim S, Harris JL, Wilson CJ, Myer VE, Finan PM, Root DE, Roberts TM, Golub T, Flaherty KT, Dummer R, Weber BL, Sellers WR, Schlegel R, Wargo JA, Hahn WC, Garraway LA. Nature. 2010 Dec 16;468(7326):968-72. doi: 10.1038/nature09627 PubMed 21107320.
Backbone
  Vector backbone: pDONR223
  Backbone manufacturer: Invitrogen
  Backbone size w/o insert (bp): 5005
  Vector type: Gateway Donor vector
Growth in bacteria
  Bacterial resistance: Spectinomycin, 50 μg/mL
  Growth temperature: 37°C
  Growth strain: DH5alpha
  Copy number: High Copy
Gene/Insert
  Gene/Insert name: XRCC6BP1 (alt name: XRCC6 binding protein 1;XRCC6BP1)
  Species: H. sapiens (human)
  Insert size (bp): 741
  Mutation: A4V
  Entrez Gene: XRCC6BP1 (a.k.a. KUB3, MGC134817, MGC134818)
  Cloning method: Gateway Cloning
  Sequencing primers: 5′ M13pUC-fwd; 3′ M13rev
Terms and licenses: Academic/Nonprofit Terms; Industry Terms: Not Available to Industry
Depositor comments: The ORF has no Stop codon. This design enables easy recombination into a destination vector to add an epitope tag of choice and Stop codon to the ORF. Do NOT use this plasmid directly for transfections. A set of 4 custom lentiviral vectors is available ( pLX301 (http://www.addgene.org/25895/) , pLX302 (http://www.addgene.org/25896/) , pLX303 (http://www.addgene.org/25897/) , pLX304 (http://www.addgene.org/25890/) ) to be used to express these ORFs in mammalian cells. These plasmids are not included in the kit and must be ordered separately.
How to cite: pDONR223-XRCC6BP1 was a gift from William Hahn & David Root (Addgene plasmid # 23675 ; http://n2t.net/addgene:23675 ; RRID:Addgene_23675)
